Addgene plasmid #147018: pnEA-NvG-DmNot1_1147-1717_N
Purpose: Bacterial Expression of DmNot1_1147-1717
Depositing lab: Elisa Izaurralde. Depositing organization: Max Planck Institute for Developmental Biology.
Backbone
  Vector backbone: Unknown
  Vector type: Bacterial Expression
Growth in bacteria
  Bacterial resistance: Ampicillin, 100 μg/mL
  Growth temperature: 37°C
  Growth strain: DH5alpha
  Copy number: Low Copy
Gene/Insert
  Gene/Insert name: DmNot1_1147-1717
  Species: D. melanogaster (fly)
  Entrez Gene: Not1 (a.k.a. Dmel_CG34407, CG1874, CG1884, CG34407, Dmel\CG34407, Dmel_CG1874, Dmel_CG1884, NOT, NOT1, anon-EST:Liang-1.29, anon-WO0118547.221, clone 1.29, not1)
  Cloning method: Unknown
Terms and licenses: Academic/Nonprofit Terms; Industry Terms: Not Available to Industry
Depositor comments: Plasmids from this collection were made available to the research community and donated after the lab closed. Please note that the sequence provided by the depositing laboratory may be theoretical/predicted or based on Sanger sequencing results. There may be discrepancies between sequencing results obtained by Addgene and the depositor sequence. If an Addgene verified sequence is not available, please contact before placing your order to request that our lab fully sequence the plasmid.
How to cite: pnEA-NvG-DmNot1_1147-1717_N was a gift from Elisa Izaurralde (Addgene plasmid # 147018 ; http://n2t.net/addgene:147018 ; RRID:Addgene_147018)
