[The description below was written by a language model from this plasmid's Addgene catalogue record and pLannotate feature annotations shown in this document.]
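Description:
pnEA-NvG-DmNot1_1147-1717_N is an 8.1 kb bacterial expression plasmid for producing a fragment of Drosophila melanogaster Not1 (residues 1147–1717) in E. coli. The catalogue lists the backbone as unknown, but the annotated features show a pET-like, pBR322-derived architecture. It carries a ColE1/pMB1-type origin together with the bom mobility region and the rop gene, which holds copy number down and fits the record's "low copy" designation. Selection is by ampicillin through the bla gene under its own promoter. Several scattered fragments of the tetracycline efflux gene and its promoter are also annotated. These appear to be non-functional remnants of the pBR322 ancestor, interrupted by the inserted expression and lacI cassettes.

The expression unit consists of a T7 promoter followed by a lac operator and the phage T7 gene 10 ribosome binding site, and it ends in a T7 terminator. A plasmid-borne lacI gene supplies repressor, so transcription requires a host providing T7 RNA polymerase and is induced with IPTG. The open reading frame begins with Schistosoma japonicum glutathione S-transferase, followed after a short linker by the Not1 fragment, giving an N-terminal GST fusion suited to glutathione-affinity purification or pull-down assays. The annotation tool labelled the insert by homology to mouse CNOT1, the scaffold subunit of the CCR4-NOT deadenylase complex, but the record identifies it as the fly orthologue. The content of the linker, including any protease cleavage site, is not annotated. A short match to a T7 gene 10-derived solubility tag just upstream of the terminator is probably vector sequence rather than part of the expressed protein. The record gives no purpose beyond bacterial expression of this Not1 region.
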