Features (pLannotate 1.2.2; 20 found; start..end, strand, type, name):
    104..208     +  promoter       AmpR promoter: bla
    209..1069    +  CDS            AmpR: β-lactamase; bla; confers resistance to ampicillin, carbenicillin, and related antibiotics
   1240..1828    +  rep_origin     ori: high-copy-number ColE1/pMB1/pBR322/pUC origin of replication
   2014..2156    -  misc_feature   bom: basis of mobility region from pBR322
   2258..2449    -  CDS            rop: Rop protein, which maintains plasmids at low copy number; rop
   2466..2846    +  CDS            YPB1_ECOLX: Protein predicted: Swiss-Prot protein existence level 4. From Escherichia coli.
   3088..3712    -  CDS            TcR (fragment): tetracycline efflux protein; tet; confers resistance to tetracycline
   3727..3748    -  protein_bind   CAP binding site: CAP binding activates transcription in the presence of cAMP. E. coli catabolite activator protein
   3761..4843    -  CDS            lacI: lac repressor; lacI; The lac repressor binds to the lac operator to inhibit transcription in E. coli. This inhibition can be relieved by adding lactose or isopropyl-β-D-thiogalactopyranoside (IPTG).
   4844..4921    -  promoter       lacI promoter: lacI
   4929..5208    -  CDS            TcR (fragment): tetracycline efflux protein; tet; confers resistance to tetracycline
   5230..5248    +  promoter       T7 promoter: promoter for bacteriophage T7 RNA polymerase
   5249..5273    +  protein_bind   lac operator: The lac repressor binds to the lac operator to inhibit transcription in E. coli. This inhibition can be relieved by adding lactose or isopropyl-β-D-thiogalactopyranoside (IPTG). lac repressor encoded by lacI
   5288..5310    +  RBS            RBS: efficient ribosome binding site from bacteriophage T7 gene 10 (Olins and Rangwala, 1989)
   5321..5971    +  CDS            GST: glutathione S-transferase from Schistosoma japonicum
   6028..7725    +  CDS            Cnot1 (fragment): CNOT1_MOUSE - Also known as Kiaa1007. Experimental evidence at protein level: Swiss-Prot protein existence level 1. Scaffolding component of the CCR4-NOT complex which is one of the major cellular mRNA deadenylases and is linked to various cellular processes including bulk mRNA degradation, miRNA-mediated repression, translational repression during translational initiation and general transcription regulation. Additional complex functions may be a consequence of its influence on mRNA expression. Its scaffolding function implies its interaction with the catalytic complex module and diverse RNA-
   7790..7839    +  CDS            SET1 (fragment): solubility-enhancement tag derived from T7 phage gene 10B
   7847..7894    +  terminator     T7 terminator: transcription terminator for bacteriophage T7 RNA polymerase
   7917..8021    -  CDS            TcR (fragment): tetracycline efflux protein; tet; confers resistance to tetracycline
   8069..8097    -  promoter       tet promoter: E. coli promoter for tetracycline efflux protein gene
>Addgene plasmid #147018 | pnEA-NvG-DmNot1_1147-1717_N | depositor full sequence | sequence record 289465 | Full Sequence
TTCTTGAAGACGAAAGGGCCTCGTGATACGCCTATTTTTATAGGTTAATGTCATGATAATAATGGTTTCT
TAGACGTCAGGTGGCACTTTTCGGGGAAATGTGCGCGGAACCCCTATTTGTTTATTTTTCTAAATACATT
CAAATATGTATCCGCTCATGAGACAATAACCCTGATAAATGCTTCAATAATATTGAAAAAGGAAGAGTAT
GAGTATTCAACATTTCCGTGTCGCCCTTATTCCCTTTTTTGCGGCATTTTGCCTTCCTGTTTTTGCTCAC
CCAGAAACGCTGGTGAAAGTAAAAGATGCTGAAGATCAGTTGGGTGCACGAGTGGGTTACATCGAACTGG
ATCTCAACAGCGGTAAGATCCTTGAGAGTTTTCGCCCCGAAGAACGTTTTCCAATGATGAGCACTTTTAA
AGTTCTGCTATGTGGCGCGGTATTATCCCGTGTTGACGCCGGGCAAGAGCAACTCGGTCGCCGCATACAC
TATTCTCAGAATGACTTGGTTGAGTACTCACCAGTCACAGAAAAGCATCTTACGGATGGCATGACAGTAA
GAGAATTATGCAGTGCTGCCATAACCATGAGTGATAACACTGCGGCCAACTTACTTCTGACAACGATCGG
AGGACCGAAGGAGCTAACCGCTTTTTTGCACAACATGGGGGATCATGTAACTCGCCTTGATCGTTGGGAA
CCGGAGCTGAATGAAGCCATACCAAACGACGAGCGTGACACCACGATGCCTGCAGCAATGGCAACAACGT
TGCGCAAACTATTAACTGGCGAACTACTTACTCTAGCTTCCCGGCAACAATTAATAGACTGGATGGAGGC
GGATAAAGTTGCAGGACCACTTCTGCGCTCGGCCCTTCCGGCTGGCTGGTTTATTGCTGATAAATCTGGA
GCCGGTGAGCGTGGGTCTCGCGGTATCATTGCAGCACTGGGGCCAGATGGTAAGCCCTCCCGTATCGTAG
TTATCTACACGACGGGGAGTCAGGCAACTATGGATGAACGAAATAGACAGATCGCTGAGATAGGTGCCTC
ACTGATTAAGCATTGGTAACTGTCAGACCAAGTTTACTCATATATACTTTAGATTGATTTAAAACTTCAT
TTTTAATTTAAAAGGATCTAGGTGAAGATCCTTTTTGATAATCTCATGACCAAAATCCCTTAACGTGAGT
TTTCGTTCCACTGAGCGTCAGACCCCGTAGAAAAGATCAAAGGATCTTCTTGAGATCCTTTTTTTCTGCG
CGTAATCTGCTGCTTGCAAACAAAAAAACCACCGCTACCAGCGGTGGTTTGTTTGCCGGATCAAGAGCTA
CCAACTCTTTTTCCGAAGGTAACTGGCTTCAGCAGAGCGCAGATACCAAATACTGTCCTTCTAGTGTAGC
CGTAGTTAGGCCACCACTTCAAGAACTCTGTAGCACCGCCTACATACCTCGCTCTGCTAATCCTGTTACC
AGTGGCTGCTGCCAGTGGCGATAAGTCGTGTCTTACCGGGTTGGACTCAAGACGATAGTTACCGGATAAG
GCGCAGCGGTCGGGCTGAACGGGGGGTTCGTGCACACAGCCCAGCTTGGAGCGAACGACCTACACCGAAC
TGAGATACCTACAGCGTGAGCTATGAGAAAGCGCCACGCTTCCCGAAGGGAGAAAGGCGGACAGGTATCC
GGTAAGCGGCAGGGTCGGAACAGGAGAGCGCACGAGGGAGCTTCCAGGGGGAAACGCCTGGTATCTTTAT
AGTCCTGTCGGGTTTCGCCACCTCTGACTTGAGCGTCGATTTTTGTGATGCTCGTCAGGGGGGCGGAGCC
TATGGAAAAACGCCAGCAACGCGGCCTTTTTACGGTTCCTGGCCTTTTGCTGGCCTTTTGCTCACATGTT
CTTTCCTGCGTTATCCCCTGATTCTGTGGATAACCGTATTACCGCCTTTGAGTGAGCTGATACCGCTCGC
CGCAGCCGAACGACCGAGCGCAGCGAGTCAGTGAGCGAGGAAGCGGAAGAGCGCCTGATGCGGTATTTTC
TCCTTACGCATCTGTGCGGTATTTCACACCGCATATATGGTGCACTCTCAGTACAATCTGCTCTGATGCC
GCATAGTTAAGCCAGTATACACTCCGCTATCGCTACGTGACTGGGTCATGGCTGCGCCCCGACACCCGCC
AACACCCGCTGACGCGCCCTGACGGGCTTGTCTGCTCCCGGCATCCGCTTACAGACAAGCTGTGACCGTC
TCCGGGAGCTGCATGTGTCAGAGGTTTTCACCGTCATCACCGAAACGCGCGAGGCAGCTGCGGTAAAGCT
CATCAGCGTGGTCGTGAAGCGATTCACAGATGTCTGCCTGTTCATCCGCGTCCAGCTCGTTGAGTTTCTC
CAGAAGCGTTAATGTCTGGCTTCTGATAAAGCGGGCCATGTTAAGGGCGGTTTTTTCCTGTTTGGTCACT
GATGCCTCCGTGTAAGGGGGATTTCTGTTCATGGGGGTAATGATACCGATGAAACGAGAGAGGATGCTCA
CGATACGGGTTACTGATGATGAACATGCCCGGTTACTGGAACGTTGTGAGGGTAAACAACTGGCGGTATG
GATGCGGCGGGACCAGAGAAAAATCACTCAGGGTCAATGCCAGCGCTTCGTTAATACAGATGTAGGTGTT
CCACAGGGTAGCCAGCAGCATCCTGCGATGCAGATCCGGAACATAATGGTGCAGGGCGCTGACTTCCGCG
TTTCCAGACTTTACGAAACACGGAAACCGAAGACCATTCATGTTGTTGCTCAGGTCGCAGACGTTTTGCA
GCAGCAGTCGCTTCACGTTCGCTCGCGTATCGGTGATTCATTCTGCTAACCAGTAAGGCAACCCCGCCAG
CCTAGCCGGGTCCTCAACGACAGGAGCACGATCATGCGCACCCGTGGCCAGGACCCAACGCTGCCCGAGA
TGCGCCGCGTGCGGCTGCTGGAGATGGCGGACGCGATGGATATGTTCTGCCAAGGGTTGGTTTGCGCATT
CACAGTTCTCCGCAAGAATTGATTGGCTCCAATTCTTGGAGTGGTGAATCCGTTAGCGAGGTGCCGCCGG
CTTCCATTCAGGTCGAGGTGGCCCGGCTCCATGCACCGCGACGCAACGCGGGGAGGCAGACAAGGTATAG
GGCGGCGCCTACAATCCATGCCAACCCGTTCCATGTGCTCGCCGAGGCGGCATAAATCGCCGTGACGATC
AGCGGTCCAGTGATCGAAGTTAGGCTGGTAAGAGCCGCGAGCGATCCTTGAAGCTGTCCCTGATGGTCGT
CATCTACCTGCCTGGACAGCATGGCCTGCAACGCGGGCATCCCGATGCCGCCGGAAGCGAGAAGAATCAT
AATGGGGAAGGCCATCCAGCCTCGCGTCGCGAACGCCAGCAAGACGTAGCCCAGCGCGTCGGCCGCCATG
CCGGCGATAATGGCCTGCTTCTCGCCGAAACGTTTGGTGGCGGGACCAGTGACGAAGGCTTGAGCGAGGG
CGTGCAAGATTCCGAATACCGCAAGCGACAGGCCGATCATCGTCGCGCTCCAGCGAAAGCGGTCCTCGCC
GAAAATGACCCAGAGCGCTGCCGGCACCTGTCCTACGAGTTGCATGATAAAGAAGACAGTCATAAGTGCG
GCGACGATAGTCATGCCCCGCGCCCACCGGAAGGAGCTGACTGGGTTGAAGGCTCTCAAGGGCATCGGTC
GAGATCCCGGTGCCTAATGAGTGAGCTAACTTACATTAATTGCGTTGCGCTCACTGCCCGCTTTCCAGTC
GGGAAACCTGTCGTGCCAGCTGCATTAATGAATCGGCCAACGCGCGGGGAGAGGCGGTTTGCGTATTGGG
CGCCAGGGTGGTTTTTCTTTTCACCAGTGAGACGGGCAACAGCTGATTGCCCTTCACCGCCTGGCCCTGA
GAGAGTTGCAGCAAGCGGTCCACGCTGGTTTGCCCCAGCAGGCGAAAATCCTGTTTGATGGTGGTTAACG
GCGGGATATAACATGAGCTGTCTTCGGTATCGTCGTATCCCACTACCGAGATATCCGCACCAACGCGCAG
CCCGGACTCGGTAATGGCGCGCATTGCGCCCAGCGCCATCTGATCGTTGGCAACCAGCATCGCAGTGGGA
ACGATGCCCTCATTCAGCATTTGCATGGTTTGTTGAAAACCGGACATGGCACTCCAGTCGCCTTCCCGTT
CCGCTATCGGCTGAATTTGATTGCGAGTGAGATATTTATGCCAGCCAGCCAGACGCAGACGCGCCGAGAC
AGAACTTAATGGGCCCGCTAACAGCGCGATTTGCTGGTGACCCAATGCGACCAGATGCTCCACGCCCAGT
CGCGTACCGTCTTCATGGGAGAAAATAATACTGTTGATGGGTGTCTGGTCAGAGACATCAAGAAATAACG
CCGGAACATTAGTGCAGGCAGCTTCCACAGCAATGGCATCCTGGTCATCCAGCGGATAGTTAATGATCAG
CCCACTGACGCGTTGCGCGAGAAGATTGTGCACCGCCGCTTTACAGGCTTCGACGCCGCTTCGTTCTACC
ATCGACACCACCACGCTGGCACCCAGTTGATCGGCGCGAGATTTAATCGCCGCGACAATTTGCGACGGCG
CGTGCAGGGCCAGACTGGAGGTGGCAACGCCAATCAGCAACGACTGTTTGCCCGCCAGTTGTTGTGCCAC
GCGGTTGGGAATGTAATTCAGCTCCGCCATCGCCGCTTCCACTTTTTCCCGCGTTTTCGCAGAAACGTGG
CTGGCCTGGTTCACCACGCGGGAAACGGTCTGATAAGAGACACCGGCATACTCTGCGACATCGTATAACG
TTACTGGTTTCACATTCACCACCCTGAATTGACTCTCTTCCGGGCGCTATCATGCCATACCGCGAAAGGT
TTTGCGCCATTCGATGGTGTCCGGGATCTCGACGCTCTCCCTTATGCGACTCCTGCATTAGGAAGCAGCC
CAGTAGTAGGTTGAGGCCGTTGAGCACCGCCGCCGCAAGGAATGGTGCATGCAAGGAGATGGCGCCCAAC
AGTCCCCCGGCCACGGGGCCTGCCACCATACCCACGCCGAAACAAGCGCTCATGAGCCCGAAGTGGCGAG
CCCGATCTTCCCCATCGGTGATGTCGGCGATATAGGCGCCAGCAACCGCACCTGTGGCGCCGGTGATGCC
GGCCACGATGCGTCCGGCGTAGAGGATCGAGATCTCGATCCCGCGAAATTAATACGACTCACTATAGGGG
AATTGTGAGCGGATAACAATTCCCCACTAGTAATAATTTTGTTTAACTTTAAGAAGGAGATATACCATGG
CCCCTATACTAGGTTATTGGAAAATTAAGGGCCTTGTGCAACCCACTCGACTTCTTTTGGAATATCTTGA
AGAAAAATATGAAGAGCATTTGTATGAGCGCGATGAAGGTGATAAATGGCGAAACAAAAAGTTTGAATTG
GGTTTGGAGTTTCCCAATCTTCCTTATTATATTGATGGTGATGTTAAATTAACACAGTCTATGGCCATCA
TACGTTATATAGCTGACAAGCACAACATGTTGGGTGGTTGTCCAAAAGAGCGTGCAGAGATTTCAATGCT
TGAAGGAGCGGTTTTGGATATTAGATACGGTGTTTCGAGAATTGCATATAGTAAAGACTTTGAAACTCTC
AAAGTTGATTTTCTTAGCAAGCTACCTGAAATGCTGAAAATGTTCGAAGATCGTTTATGTCATAAAACAT
ATTTAAATGGTGATCATGTAACCCATCCTGACTTCATGTTGTATGACGCTCTTGATGTTGTTTTATACAT
GGACCCAATGTGCCTGGATGCGTTCCCAAAATTAGTTTGTTTTAAAAAACGTATTGAAGCTATCCCACAA
ATTGATAAGTACTTGAAATCCAGCAAGTATATAGCATGGCCTTTGCAGGGCTGGCAAGCCACGTTTGGTG
GTGGCGACCATCCGCCAAAATCGGATGGTACCGGCAGCGGCGAAAACCTTTACTTCCAGGGCCATATGGT
GACTGTGCCACCAGAGCCTGTGCAGGACAAAACTGCCTTTATTTTCAACAACTTGAGCCAGCTGAACATA
CCGCAGAAGTGCGATGAGATAAAGGAGATTATGACCAAGGAGTATTGGCCGTGGCTAGCGCAATATCTGG
TCCTCAAACGCGCATCAATGGAGTTCAACTTCCACACACTATATTACAACTTTTTGGATGCCCTTAAAAA
CGGCGAGATCAACCGATTCGTAACCAAAGAGACCCTACGCAACATCAAGGTACTCTTGCGCTCCGATAAG
GGAGTTATTAATTTCTCCGATCGAAGTCTGTTGAAGAACCTCGGACACTGGTTGGGCATGATGACCTTAG
GTCGCAATCGCCCCATCCTGCAGTTGGATCTGGATCTTAAATCCCTTTTGGCTGAGGCTTACCACAAGGG
CCAGCAGGAACTGCTTTTTGTGGTTCCTTTCGTAGCCAAGATCCTTGAGTCATCCGCCAAGTCTCGCATC
TTCCGATCGCCCAATCCATGGACAATGGGTATCATGTACGTGCTTGCTGAGCTTCACCAGGAGCCAGACC
TTAAGCTGAACCTGAAGTTTGAAATCGAAGTACTCTGCAAAACACTTAATCTGGAGTTGGCCAAGTTGCG
ACAAGTGATCTACCTGAAGGATCCCAATCGAACTCACCGGATTGAAGAGCAGATGTCGCAACCAAAACCG
AAACAACTTGAGCCAGTGGCTTCTGCGCCAGCTCTACCGCGTGAACAGCAATCCCCGGCACAACCTCCGC
CACCACCACAACAGCAGCAACCACCGCAGCAGCAGGTACCTCCACCGCCATCCTCTGCGGACGTGGACGC
CCAAAATGCGGCCGCTATGATGATGGCAGCGGGCGGAGCTAATAGTACTCCTGGATCGGTATCTTCGCCC
AATCTACCCACCGATTCCAGCCAGGTGGCACTACCGCCACCAGAGCCGCGCTATTCATACGTGGACGTAA
ACGTGAGCAACTTCCAGCTTATTGGTCAGCAGTTGGTACTGCCACCCAATACTCCGTTCCTGCACGCCAA
TCCCGGAATCAAACACATGGTCGTCAACGCCGTGGAGCGCACGATAACCGACTGGTTGCAGCCTATTGTG
GACCGAAGCATCCGCATTGCCTGTGCCACCACCGAGCAGATCATCCGCAAGGACTTCGCCCTGGATGCTG
ACGAGAACCGAATGCGCACTGCCGCTCATCAGATGGTACGAAACCTTGCCGCCGGCATGGCCATGATTAC
CGGTAAGGATGAGATAGCGCGTGCTATTAGCCAGAATCTGCACAAGGCCTTGCTGTCGGGTCTAAATGGG
ATGCCCAGCATGGCTGAGATCCAAGCTGCTGCTATGCAGTTAGCCAGCGAAAATGTTGAGCTAGTTTGCG
CTTTCATTCAGAAAACATCTGCTGAAAAGGCAGCCGCAGAGATCGATAGGCGTCTAAGCACCGATTTCGA
GACCAGAAAAATTGCTCGTGAAGAGGGCAACCGCTTTGTGGACGCCCAGATCCTCACCTATCAACAGGAG
CGTCTTCCAGAAGCAGTGCGCATCAAGGTGGGCGCGGCTCCAGCTACACTTTATGCTGTGTACTCGGAGT
TCGCTAGAAGCATACCTGGCTTCCAGCAGATGAGCGATCGCGATATTGCCCTGTTTGTGCCCAAGCCGAC
GGATTTGTCTCAGCCAAATGTGTTTGCTAATTGACTCGAGCTTAAGCAATTGGGATCCTAATAGTCTAGA
GCTAGCCCTAGGAGATCCGGCTGCTAACAAAGCCCGAAAGGAAGCTGAGTTGGCTGCTGCCACCGCTGAG
CAATAACTAGCATAACCCCTTGGGGCCTCTAAACGGGTCTTGAGGGGTTTTTTGCTGAAAGGAGGAACTA
TATCCGGATATCCCGCAAGAGGCCCGGCAGTACCGGCATAACCAAGCCTATGCCTACAGCATCCAGGGTG
ACGGTGCCGAGGATGACGATGAGCGCATTGTTAGATTTCATACACGGTGCCTGACTGCGTTAGCAATTTA
ACTGTGATAAACTACCGCATTAAAGCTTATCGATGATAAGCTGTCAAACATGAGAA
